Addgene plasmid #67427: pET-DEST42-ARL14-V5-His6
Purpose: Expression of hArl14 with C-term V5 and His6 tag in E. coli
Depositing lab: Richard Kahn. Depositing organization: Emory University. Publication: Tool box: Plasmids for the expression or knockdown of human ARF Family GTPases (ARF/ARL/SAR) and their co-expression in bacteria with N-myristoyltransferases. Kerr SC, Kahn RA. Cell Logist. 2015 Sep 21;5(3):e1090523. doi: 10.1080/21592799.2015.1090523. eCollection 2015 Jul-Sep. PubMed 27057421.
Backbone
  Vector backbone: pET-DEST42
  Backbone manufacturer: Life Technologies
  Vector type: Bacterial Expression
Growth in bacteria
  Bacterial resistance: Ampicillin, 100 μg/mL
  Growth temperature: 37°C
  Growth strain: DH5alpha
  Copy number: High Copy
Gene/Insert
  Gene/Insert name: ARL14 (alt name: pRK17n-D42)
  Species: H. sapiens (human)
  Mutation: bp 172 C to T; aa L58F
  Entrez Gene: ARL14 (a.k.a. ARF7)
  Promoter: T7/lacO
  Tag / fusion protein: V5 (C terminal on backbone); His (C terminal on backbone)
  Cloning method: Gateway Cloning
  Sequencing primers: 5′ T7; 3′ T7-term
Terms and licenses: Academic/Nonprofit Terms; Industry Terms: Not Available to Industry
How to cite: pET-DEST42-ARL14-V5-His6 was a gift from Richard Kahn (Addgene plasmid # 67427 ; http://n2t.net/addgene:67427 ; RRID:Addgene_67427)
