[The description below was written by a language model from this plasmid's Addgene catalogue record and the feature table of its GenBank file.]
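Description:
pET-DEST42-ARL14-V5-His6 is a bacterial expression plasmid built on the commercial Gateway destination vector pET-DEST42 and intended for producing human ARL14 (also known as ARF7), a member of the ARF family of small GTPases, in E. coli. It is maintained under ampicillin selection and is listed as high copy. The record does not annotate the origin of replication or the resistance cassette.

The ARL14 open reading frame was introduced by Gateway recombination and sits between attB1 and attB2 sites. Transcription is driven by a bacteriophage T7 promoter followed by a lac operator. Expression therefore requires a host that supplies T7 RNA polymerase, is held in check by lac repressor, and is induced with IPTG or lactose. Downstream of attB2, the backbone contributes a V5 epitope tag and a 6xHis tag in frame, giving a C-terminally tagged protein that can be detected with anti-V5 antibodies and purified by immobilised metal affinity chromatography. The insert carries a recorded C-to-T change at base 172, producing an L58F substitution, which users should keep in mind when interpreting results.

The available sequence record is a 941 bp partial read rather than the whole plasmid. It runs in reverse orientation relative to the expression cassette, covering the His and V5 tags, both att sites, the lac operator and the T7 promoter, and the ARL14 coding region between the att sites is not itself annotated. The plasmid belongs to a toolbox of constructs for expressing human ARF, ARL and SAR GTPases, and its evident use is recombinant ARL14 production for biochemical studies.
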