LOCUS       Exported 941 bp ds-DNA linear SYN 01-JUN-2021
DEFINITION  Expression of hArl14 with C-term V5 and His6 tag in E. coli.
ACCESSION   .
VERSION     .
KEYWORDS    pET-DEST42-ARL14-V5-His6
SOURCE      synthetic DNA construct
  ORGANISM  synthetic DNA construct
REFERENCE   1 (bases 1 to 941)
  TITLE     Unpublished Kahn lab ARF plasmids
REFERENCE   2 (bases 1 to 941)
  AUTHORS   .
  TITLE     Direct Submission
  JOURNAL   Exported Jun 1, 2021 from SnapGene Server 1.1.58
            http://www.snapgene.com
FEATURES             Location/Qualifiers
     source          1..941
                     /organism="synthetic DNA construct"
                     /mol_type="other DNA"
     CDS             complement(29..46)
                     /codon_start=1
                     /product="6xHis affinity tag"
                     /label=6xHis
                     /translation="HHHHHH"
     CDS             complement(56..97)
                     /codon_start=1
                     /product="epitope tag from simian virus 5"
                     /label=V5 tag
                     /translation="GKPIPNPLLGLDST"
     protein_bind    117..141
                     /gene="mutant version of attB"
                     /label=attB2
                     /bound_moiety="BP Clonase(TM)"
                     /note="recombination site for the Gateway(R) BP reaction"
     protein_bind    complement(736..760)
                     /gene="mutant version of attB"
                     /label=attB1
                     /bound_moiety="BP Clonase(TM)"
                     /note="recombination site for the Gateway(R) BP reaction"
     protein_bind    801..825
                     /label=lac operator
                     /bound_moiety="lac repressor encoded by lacI"
                     /note="The lac repressor binds to the lac operator to
                     inhibit transcription in E. coli. This inhibition can be
                     relieved by adding lactose or
                     isopropyl-beta-D-thiogalactopyranoside (IPTG)."
     primer_bind     complement(825..844)
                     /label=T7
                     /note="T7 promoter, forward primer"
     promoter        complement(826..844)
                     /label=T7 promoter
                     /note="promoter for bacteriophage T7 RNA polymerase"
ORIGIN
        1 ggctttgtta gcagccggat caaactcaat ggtgatggtg atgatgaccg gtacgcgtag
       61 aatcgagacc gaggagaggg ttagggatag gcttaccttc aagcttcgaa ttgatcacca
      121 ctttgtacaa gaaagctggg tcgttctgct tgaagaacgc caaagtgtct cctcttgatt
      181 tcatgtggct cttcacaaat ccagttaatt tcctgaaccc ctgggccagc ccctcccctg
      241 tgagggcaca gcagggttgc acataccagt tccggtcact gcaaagcttc ttcactttga
      301 acattctggt gatgtcctca gcagtcagag ctccaggcat gtcttgtttg ttggctaata
      361 gaacaacagg cacattttta atgtgttcat tcttcaaaat gtgctcaaac tgtctctgag
      421 actcttccag tcgctgtttg tctgtactgt ccacaacata caccagccca tcggtgttct
      481 cacagtaaca gccccaaaca gttctcattt tttcctgtcc tccaacatcc cagactgtga
      541 gtgaaaaatt cctttccaac tcgatcattt ccacattgaa acctattgta gggatggtgg
      601 taatatcctt agcaagcttt aatttataaa ggagagtaga cttcccagct gagtcaagtc
      661 ccaaaagaag aacttgggct tgtttggttt gcggattttt agaacccagc gaacccatgg
      721 ttctatctcc ttctaagcct gcttttttgt acaaacttgt gatattcctt cttaaagtta
      781 aacaaaatta tttctagagg ggaattgtta tccgctcaca attcccctat agtgagtcgt
      841 attaatttcg cgggaatcga gatctcgatc ctctacgccg gacgcatcgt ggccggcatc
      901 accggcgcca caggtgcggt tgctggcgcc tatatcgccg a
//
